Addgene plasmid #39847: pEYFP-Pds1(434)
Depositing lab: Jonathon Pines. Depositing organization: University of Cambridge. Publication: Human securin proteolysis is controlled by the spindle checkpoint and reveals when the APC/C switches from activation by Cdc20 to Cdh1. Hagting A, Den Elzen N, Vodermaier HC, Waizenegger IC, Peters JM, Pines J. J Cell Biol. 2002 Jun 24;157(7):1125-37. Epub 2002 Jun 17. 10.1083/jcb.200111001 PubMed 12070128.
Backbone
  Vector backbone: pEYFP-N1
  Backbone manufacturer: Clontech
  Total vector size (bp): 5332
  Vector type: Mammalian Expression
  Selectable markers: Neomycin (select with G418)
Growth in bacteria
  Bacterial resistance: Kanamycin, 50 μg/mL
  Growth temperature: 37°C
  Growth strain: DH5alpha
  Copy number: Unknown
Gene/Insert
  Gene/Insert name: Pds1 (alt names: PTTG1; Securin)
  Species: H. sapiens (human)
  Entrez Gene: PTTG1 (a.k.a. EAP1, ECRAR, HPTTG, PTTG, TUTR1)
  Tag / fusion protein: EYFP (C terminal on backbone)
  Cloning method: Restriction Enzyme; 5′ cloning site KpnI (not destroyed); 3′ cloning site BamHI (not destroyed)
  Sequencing primers: 5′ CMV-F; 3′ EGFP-N
Terms and licenses: Academic/Nonprofit Terms; Industry Terms: Not Available to Industry
How to cite: pEYFP-Pds1(434) was a gift from Jonathon Pines (Addgene plasmid # 39847 ; http://n2t.net/addgene:39847 ; RRID:Addgene_39847)
