[The description below was written by a language model from this plasmid's Addgene catalogue record and pLannotate feature annotations shown in this document.]
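Description:
pEYFP-Pds1(434) is a mammalian expression plasmid built on the Clontech pEYFP-N1 backbone (5,332 bp in total) that expresses human securin, also called Pds1 or PTTG1, as a fusion with enhanced yellow fluorescent protein. The securin coding sequence was inserted between the KpnI and BamHI sites of the multiple cloning site, both of which were retained. It lies directly upstream of the backbone's mammalian codon-optimized EYFP, so the fluorescent tag sits at the C terminus of securin. Transcription is driven by the human cytomegalovirus immediate early enhancer and promoter and terminated by the SV40 polyadenylation signal. The meaning of "(434)" in the name is not explained in the record.

The plasmid replicates in E. coli from a high-copy ColE1/pUC-type origin and also carries an f1 origin for single-stranded DNA production. One Tn5 aminoglycoside phosphotransferase (NeoR/KanR) gene provides selection in both hosts. A bacterial bla-type promoter drives it to give kanamycin resistance in bacteria, and the adjacent SV40 enhancer/early promoter, together with the HSV TK polyadenylation signal, gives G418 resistance for selecting stably transfected mammalian cells. The short annotated fragments of SV40 large T antigen, ble and the bGH poly(A) signal appear to be partial matches within backbone sequence rather than functional elements.

Securin inhibits separase until anaphase onset, when it is ubiquitinated and destroyed. A fluorescent fusion therefore allows its abundance and degradation to be followed in living cells. The associated publication concerns control of human securin proteolysis by the spindle checkpoint and the switch in APC/C activation from Cdc20 to Cdh1, which is consistent with use of this construct as a live-cell reporter of mitotic proteolysis.
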