Features (pLannotate 1.2.2; 15 found; start..end, strand, type, name):
     61..364     +  enhancer       CMV enhancer: human cytomegalovirus immediate early enhancer
    365..568     +  promoter       CMV promoter: human cytomegalovirus (CMV) immediate early promoter
    591..650     +  misc_feature   MCS (fragment): multiple cloning site
    651..1256    +  CDS            PTTG1: PTTG1_HUMAN - Also known as EAP1, PTTG, TUTR1. Experimental evidence at protein level: Swiss-Prot protein existence level 1. Regulatory protein, which plays a central role in chromosome stability, in the p53/TP53 pathway, and DNA repair. Probably acts by blocking the action of key proteins. During the mitosis, it blocks Separase/ESPL1 function, preventing the proteolysis of the cohesin complex and the subsequent segregation of the chromosomes. At the onset of anaphase, it is ubiquitinated, conducting to its destruction and to the liberation of ESPL1. Its function is however not limited to a bl
   1278..1997    +  CDS            EYFP: enhanced YFP mammalian codon-optimized
   2014..2097    +  CDS            large T antigen (fragment): large T antigen from SV40 (simian virus 40)
   2120..2241    +  polyA_signal   SV40 poly(A) signal: SV40 polyadenylation signal
   2275..2703    -  rep_origin     f1 ori (sequence partly withheld): f1 bacteriophage origin of replication; arrow indicates direction of (+) strand synthesis
   2730..2834    +  promoter       AmpR promoter: bla
   2836..3193    +  promoter       SV40 promoter: SV40 enhancer and early promoter
   3228..4022    +  CDS            NeoR/KanR: aminoglycoside phosphotransferase from Tn5; aph(3')-II (or nptII); confers resistance to neomycin, kanamycin, and G418 (Geneticin®)
   4043..4195    +  CDS            ble (fragment): BLE_KLEPN - Experimental evidence at protein level: Swiss-Prot protein existence level 1. Binding protein with a strong affinity to the bleomycin family of antibiotics. Binds to CL990; an antimitotic-antibiotic compound. From Klebsiella pneumoniae.
   4254..4301    +  polyA_signal   HSV TK poly(A) signal: herpes simplex virus thymidine kinase polyadenylation signal (Cole and Stacy, 1985)
   4392..4408    -  polyA_signal   bGH poly(A) signal (fragment): bovine growth hormone polyadenylation signal
   4630..5218    +  rep_origin     ori: high-copy-number ColE1/pMB1/pBR322/pUC origin of replication
>Addgene plasmid #39847 | pEYFP-Pds1(434) | depositor full sequence | sequence record 50475 | pEYFP-Pds1(434) sequence 5332 bps
TAGTTATTAATAGTAATCAATTACGGGGTCATTAGTTCATAGCCCATATATGGAGTTCCGCGTTACATAA
CTTACGGTAAATGGCCCGCCTGGCTGACCGCCCAACGACCCCCGCCCATTGACGTCAATAATGACGTATG
TTCCCATAGTAACGCCAATAGGGACTTTCCATTGACGTCAATGGGTGGAGTATTTACGGTAAACTGCCCA
CTTGGCAGTACATCAAGTGTATCATATGCCAAGTACGCCCCCTATTGACGTCAATGACGGTAAATGGCCC
GCCTGGCATTATGCCCAGTACATGACCTTATGGGACTTTCCTACTTGGCAGTACATCTACGTATTAGTCA
TCGCTATTACCATGGTGATGCGGTTTTGGCAGTACATCAATGGGCGTGGATAGCGGTTTGACTCACGGGG
ATTTCCAAGTCTCCACCCCATTGACGTCAATGGGAGTTTGTTTTGGCACCAAAATCAACGGGACTTTCCA
AAATGTCGTAACAACTCCGCCCCATTGACGCAAATGGGCGGTAGGCGTGTACGGTGGGAGGTCTATATAA
GCAGAGCTGGTTTAGTGAACCGTCAGATCCGCTAGCGCTACCGGACTCAGATCTCGAGCTCAAGCTTCGA
ATTCTGCAGTCGACGGTACCATGGCTACTCTGATCTATGTTGATAAGGAAAATGGAGAACCAGGCACCCG
TGTGGTTGCTAAGGATGGGCTGAAGCTGGGGTCTGGACCTTCAATCAAAGCCTTAGATGGGAGATCTCAA
GTTTCAACACCACGTTTTGGCAAAACGTTCGATGCCCCACCAGCCTTACCTAAAGCTACTAGAAAGGCTT
TGGGAACTGTCAACAGAGCTACAGAAAAGTCTGTAAAGACCAAGGGACCCCTCAAACAAAAACAGCCAAG
CTTTTCTGCCAAAAAGATGACTGAGAAGACTGTTAAAGCAAAAAGCTCTGTTCCTGCCTCAGATGATGCC
TATCCAGAAATAGAAAAATTCTTTCCCTTCAATCCTCTAGACTTTGAGAGTTTTGACCTGCCTGAAGAGC
ACCAGATTGCGCACCTCCCCTTGAGTGGAGTGCCTCTCATGATCCTTGACGAGGAGAGAGAGCTTGAAAA
GCTGTTTCAGCTGGGCCCCCCTTCACCTGTGAAGATGCCCTCTCCACCATGGGAATCCAATCTGTTGCAG
TCTCCTTCAAGCATTCTGTCGACCCTGGATGTTGAATTGCCACCTGTTTGCTGTGACATAGATATTCGGG
ATCCACCGGTCGCCACCATGGTGAGCAAGGGCGAGGAGCTGTTCACCGGGGTGGTGCCCATCCTGGTCGA
GCTGGACGGCGACGTAAACGGCCACAAGTTCAGCGTGTCCGGCGAGGGCGAGGGCGATGCCACCTACGGC
AAGCTGACCCTGAAGTTCATCTGCACCACCGGCAAGCTGCCCGTGCCCTGGCCCACCCTCGTGACCACCT
TCGGCTACGGCCTGCAGTGCTTCGCCCGCTACCCCGACCACATGAAGCAGCACGACTTCTTCAAGTCCGC
CATGCCCGAAGGCTACGTCCAGGAGCGCACCATCTTCTTCAAGGACGACGGCAACTACAAGACCCGCGCC
GAGGTGAAGTTCGAGGGCGACACCCTGGTGAACCGCATCGAGCTGAAGGGCATCGACTTCAAGGAGGACG
GCAACATCCTGGGGCACAAGCTGGAGTACAACTACAACAGCCACAACGTCTATATCATGGCCGACAAGCA
GAAGAACGGCATCAAGGTGAACTTCAAGATCCGCCACAACATCGAGGACGGCAGCGTGCAGCTCGCCGAC
CACTACCAGCAGAACACCCCCATCGGCGACGGCCCCGTGCTGCTGCCCGACAACCACTACCTGAGCTACC
AGTCCGCCCTGAGCAAAGACCCCAACGAGAAGCGCGATCACATGGTCCTGCTGGAGTTCGTGACCGCCGC
CGGGATCACTCTCGGCATGGACGAGCTGTACAAGTAAAGCGGCCGCGACTCTAGATCATAATCAGCCATA
CCACATTTGTAGAGGTTTTACTTGCTTTAAAAAACCTCCCACACCTCCCCCTGAACCTGAAACATAAAAT
GAATGCAATTGTTGTTGTTAACTTGTTTATTGCAGCTTATAATGGTTACAAATAAAGCAATAGCATCACA
AATTTCACAAATAAAGCATTTTTTTCACTGCATTCTAGTTGTGGTTTGTCCAAACTCATCAATGTATCTT
AAGGCGTAAATTGTAAGCGTTAATATTTTGTTAAAATTCGCGTTAAATTTTTGTTAAATCAGCTCATTTT
TTAACCAATAGGCCGAAATCGGCAAAATCCCTTATAAATCAAAAGAATAGACCGAGATAGGGT
[37 nt withheld, positions 2374-2410]
AAAGAACGTGGACTCCAACGTCAAAGG
[49 nt withheld, positions 2438-2486]
T
[91 nt withheld, positions 2488-2578]
G
[124 nt withheld, positions 2580-2703]
CAGGTGGCACTTTTCGGGGAAATGTGCGCGGAACCCCTATTTGTTTATTTTTCTAAATACATTCAAATAT
GTATCCGCTCATGAGACAATAACCCTGATAAATGCTTCAATAATATTGAAAAAGGAAGAGTCCTGAGGCG
GAAAGAACCAGCTGTGGAATGTGTGTCAGTTAGGGTGTGGAAAGTCCCCAGGCTCCCCAGCAGGCAGAAG
TATGCAAAGCATGCATCTCAATTAGTCAGCAACCAGGTGTGGAAAGTCCCCAGGCTCCCCAGCAGGCAGA
AGTATGCAAAGCATGCATCTCAATTAGTCAGCAACCATAGTCCCGCCCCTAACTCCGCCCATCCCGCCCC
TAACTCCGCCCAGTTCCGCCCATTCTCCGCCCCATGGCTGACTAATTTTTTTTATTTATGCAGAGGCCGA
GGCCGCCTCGGCCTCTGAGCTATTCCAGAAGTAGTGAGGAGGCTTTTTTGGAGGCCTAGGCTTTTGCAAA
GATCGATCAAGAGACAGGATGAGGATCGTTTCGCATGATTGAACAAGATGGATTGCACGCAGGTTCTCCG
GCCGCTTGGGTGGAGAGGCTATTCGGCTATGACTGGGCACAACAGACAATCGGCTGCTCTGATGCCGCCG
TGTTCCGGCTGTCAGCGCAGGGGCGCCCGGTTCTTTTTGTCAAGACCGACCTGTCCGGTGCCCTGAATGA
ACTGCAAGACGAGGCAGCGCGGCTATCGTGGCTGGCCACGACGGGCGTTCCTTGCGCAGCTGTGCTCGAC
GTTGTCACTGAAGCGGGAAGGGACTGGCTGCTATTGGGCGAAGTGCCGGGGCAGGATCTCCTGTCATCTC
ACCTTGCTCCTGCCGAGAAAGTATCCATCATGGCTGATGCAATGCGGCGGCTGCATACGCTTGATCCGGC
TACCTGCCCATTCGACCACCAAGCGAAACATCGCATCGAGCGAGCACGTACTCGGATGGAAGCCGGTCTT
GTCGATCAGGATGATCTGGACGAAGAGCATCAGGGGCTCGCGCCAGCCGAACTGTTCGCCAGGCTCAAGG
CGAGCATGCCCGACGGCGAGGATCTCGTCGTGACCCATGGCGATGCCTGCTTGCCGAATATCATGGTGGA
AAATGGCCGCTTTTCTGGATTCATCGACTGTGGCCGGCTGGGTGTGGCGGACCGCTATCAGGACATAGCG
TTGGCTACCCGTGATATTGCTGAAGAGCTTGGCGGCGAATGGGCTGACCGCTTCCTCGTGCTTTACGGTA
TCGCCGCTCCCGATTCGCAGCGCATCGCCTTCTATCGCCTTCTTGACGAGTTCTTCTGAGCGGGACTCTG
GGGTTCGAAATGACCGACCAAGCGACGCCCAACCTGCCATCACGAGATTTCGATTCCACCGCCGCCTTCT
ATGAAAGGTTGGGCTTCGGAATCGTTTTCCGGGACGCCGGCTGGATGATCCTCCAGCGCGGGGATCTCAT
GCTGGAGTTCTTCGCCCACCCTAGGGGGAGGCTAACTGAAACACGGAAGGAGACAATACCGGAAGGAACC
CGCGCTATGACGGCAATAAAAAGACAGAATAAAACGCACGGTGTTGGGTCGTTTGTTCATAAACGCGGGG
TTCGGTCCCAGGGCTGGCACTCTGTCGATACCCCACCGAGACCCCATTGGGGCCAATACGCCCGCGTTTC
TTCCTTTTCCCCACCCCACCCCCCAAGTTCGGGTGAAGGCCCAGGGCTCGCAGCCAACGTCGGGGCGGCA
GGCCCTGCCATAGCCTCAGGTTACTCATATATACTTTAGATTGATTTAAAACTTCATTTTTAATTTAAAA
GGATCTAGGTGAAGATCCTTTTTGATAATCTCATGACCAAAATCCCTTAACGTGAGTTTTCGTTCCACTG
AGCGTCAGACCCCGTAGAAAAGATCAAAGGATCTTCTTGAGATCCTTTTTTTCTGCGCGTAATCTGCTGC
TTGCAAACAAAAAAACCACCGCTACCAGCGGTGGTTTGTTTGCCGGATCAAGAGCTACCAACTCTTTTTC
CGAAGGTAACTGGCTTCAGCAGAGCGCAGATACCAAATACTGTCCTTCTAGTGTAGCCGTAGTTAGGCCA
CCACTTCAAGAACTCTGTAGCACCGCCTACATACCTCGCTCTGCTAATCCTGTTACCAGTGGCTGCTGCC
AGTGGCGATAAGTCGTGTCTTACCGGGTTGGACTCAAGACGATAGTTACCGGATAAGGCGCAGCGGTCGG
GCTGAACGGGGGGTTCGTGCACACAGCCCAGCTTGGAGCGAACGACCTACACCGAACTGAGATACCTACA
GCGTGAGCTATGAGAAAGCGCCACGCTTCCCGAAGGGAGAAAGGCGGACAGGTATCCGGTAAGCGGCAGG
GTCGGAACAGGAGAGCGCACGAGGGAGCTTCCAGGGGGAAACGCCTGGTATCTTTATAGTCCTGTCGGGT
TTCGCCACCTCTGACTTGAGCGTCGATTTTTGTGATGCTCGTCAGGGGGGCGGAGCCTATGGAAAAACGC
CAGCAACGCGGCCTTTTTACGGTTCCTGGCCTTTTGCTGGCCTTTTGCTCACATGTTCTTTCCTGCGTTA
TCCCCTGATTCTGTGGATAACCGTATTACCGCCATGCAT
