>Addgene plasmid #39847 | pEYFP-Pds1(434) | addgene partial sequence | sequence record 51392 | EGFP-N 5'-CGTCGCCGTCCAGCTCGACCAG-3'
GCTCCTCGCCCTTGCTCACCATGGTGGCGACCGGTGGATCCCGAATATCTATGTCACAGCAAACAGGTGG
CAATTCAACATCCAGGGTCGACAGAATGCTTGAAGGAGACTGCAACAGATTGGATTCCCATGGTGGAGAG
GGCATCTTCACAGGTGAAGGGGGGCCCAGCTGAAACAGCTTTTCAAGCTCTCTCTCCTCGTCAAGGATCA
TGAGAGGCACTCCACTCAAGGGGAGGTGCGCAATCTGGTGCTCTTCAGGCAGGTCAAAACTCTCAAAGTC
TAGAGGATTGAAGGGAAAGAATTTTTCTATTTCTGGATAGGCATCATCTGAGGCAGGAACAGAGCTTTTT
GCTTTAACAGTCTTCTCAGTCATCTTTTTGGCAGAAAAGCTTGGCTGTTTTTGTTTGAGGGGTCCCTTGG
TCTTTACAGACTTTTCTGTAGCTCTGTTGACAGTTCCCAAAGCCTTTCTAGTAGCTTTAGGTAAGGCTGG
TGGGGCATCGAACGTTTTGCCAAAACGTGGTGTTGAAACTTGAGATCTCCCATCTAAGGCTTTGATTGAA
GGTCCAGACCCCAGCTTCAGCCCATCCTTAGCAACCACACGGGTGCCTGGTTCTCCATTTTCCTTATCAA
CATAGATCAGAGTAGCCATGGTACCGTCGACTGCAGAATTCGAAGCTTGAGCTCGAGATCTGAGTCCGGT
AGCGCTAGCGGATCTGACGGTTCACTAAACCAGCTCTGCTTATATAGACCTCCCACCGTACACGCCTACC
GCCCATTTGCGTCAATGGGGCGGAGTTGTTACGACATTTTGGAAAGTCCCGTTGATTTTGGTGCCAAAAC
AAACTCCCAT
