>Addgene plasmid #39847 | pEYFP-Pds1(434) | addgene partial sequence | sequence record 164081 | SV40pA-R 5'-GAAATTTGTGATGCTATTGC-3'
ACAAGTTAACAACAACAATTGCATTCATTTTATGTTTCAGGTTCAGGGGGAGGTGTGGGAGGTTTTTTAA
AGCAAGTAAAACCTCTACAAATGTGGTATGGCTGATTATGATCTAGAGTCGCGGCCGCTTTACTTGTACA
GCTCGTCCATGCCGAGAGTGATCCCGGCGGCGGTCACGAACTCCAGCAGGACCATGTGATCGCGCTTCTC
GTTGGGGTCTTTGCTCAGGGCGGACTGGTAGCTCAGGTAGTGGTTGTCGGGCAGCAGCACGGGGCCGTCG
CCGATGGGGGTGTTCTGCTGGTAGTGGTCGGCGAGCTGCACGCTGCCGTCCTCGATGTTGTGGCGGATCT
TGAAGTTCACCTTGATGCCGTTCTTCTGCTTGTCGGCCATGATATAGACGTTGTGGCTGTTGTAGTTGTA
CTCCAGCTTGTGCCCCAGGATGTTGCCGTCCTCCTTGAAGTCGATGCCCTTCAGCTCGATGCGGTTCACC
AGGGTGTCGCCCTCGAACTTCACCTCGGCGCGGGTCTTGTAGTTGCCGTCGTCCTTGAAGAAGATGGTGC
GCTCCTGGACGTAGCCTTCGGGCATGGCGGACTTGAAGAAGTCGTGCTGCTTCATGTGGTCGGGGTAGCG
GGCGAAGCACTGCAGGCCGTAGCCGAAGGTGGTCACGAGGGTGGGCCAGGGCACGGGCAGCTTGCCGGTG
GTGCAGATGAACTTCAGGGTCAGCTTGCCGTAGGTGGCATCGCCCTCGCCCTCGCCGGACACGCTGAACT
TGTGGCCGTTTACGTCGCCGTCCAGCTCGACCAGGATGGGCACCACCCCGGTGA
